>Addgene plasmid #215525 | pEF.DEST51-PTPN11-Clover | addgene full sequence | sequence record 446286 | Addgene NGS Result
AATATTATTGAAGCATTTATCAGGGTTATTGTCTCATGAGCGGATACATATTTGAATGTATTTAGAAAAA
TAAACAAATAGGGGTTCCGCGCACATTTCCCCGAAAAGTGCCACCTGACGTCGACGGATCGGGAGATCTC
CCGATCCCCTATGGTGCACTCTCAGTACAATCTGCTCTGATGCCGCATAGTTAAGCCAGTATCTGCTCCC
TGCTTGTGTGTTGGAGGTCGCTGAGTAGTGCGCGAGCAAAATTTAAGCTACAACAAGGCAAGGCTTGACC
GACAATTGCATGAAGAATCTGCTTAGGGTTAGGCGTTTTGCGCTGCTTCGCGATGTACGGGCCAGATATA
CGCGTTGACATTGATTATTGACTAGGCTTTTGCAAAAAGCTTTGCAAAGATGGATAAAGTTTTAAACAGA
GAGGAATCTTTGCAGCTAATGGACCTTCTAGGTCTTGAAAGGAGTGGGAATTGGCTCCGGTGCCCGTCAG
TGGGCAGAGCGCACATCGCCCACAGTCCCCGAGAAGTTGGGGGGAGGGGTCGGCAATTGAACCGGTGCCT
AGAGAAGGTGGCGCGGGGTAAACTGGGAAAGTGATGTCGTGTACTGGCTCCGCCTTTTTCCCGAGGGTGG
GGGAGAACCGTATATAAGTGCAGTAGTCGCCGTGAACGTTCTTTTTCGCAACGGGTTTGCCGCCAGAACA
CAGGTAAGTGCCGTGTGTGGTTCCCGCGGGCCTGGCCTCTTTACGGGTTATGGCCCTTGCGTGCCTTGAA
TTACTTCCACCTGGCTGCAGTACGTGATTCTTGATCCCGAGCTTCGGGTTGGAAGTGGGTGGGAGAGTTC
GAGGCCTTGCGCTTAAGGAGCCCCTTCGCCTCGTGCTTGAGTTGAGGCCTGGCCTGGGCGCTGGGGCCGC
CGCGTGCGAATCTGGTGGCACCTTCGCGCCTGTCTCGCTGCTTTCGATAAGTCTCTAGCCATTTAAAATT
TTTGATGACCTGCTGCGACGCTTTTTTTCTGGCAAGATAGTCTTGTAAATGCGGGCCAAGATCTGCACAC
TGGTATTTCGGTTTTTGGGGCCGCGGGCGGCGACGGGGCCCGTGCGTCCCAGCGCACATGTTCGGCGAGG
CGGGGCCTGCGAGCGCGGCCACCGAGAATCGGACGGGGGTAGTCTCAAGCTGGCCGGCCTGCTCTGGTGC
CTGGCCTCGCGCCGCCGTGTATCGCCCCGCCCTGGGCGGCAAGGCTGGCCCGGTCGGCACCAGTTGCGTG
AGCGGAAAGATGGCCGCTTCCCGGCCCTGCTGCAGGGAGCTCAAAATGGAGGACGCGGCGCTCGGGAGAG
CGGGCGGGTGAGTCACCCACACAAAGGAAAAGGGCCTTTCCGTCCTCAGCCGTCGCTTCATGTGACTCCA
CGGAGTACCGGGCGCCGTCCAGGCACCTCGATTAGTTCTCGAGCTTTTGGAGTACGTCGTCTTTAGGTTG
GGGGGAGGGGTTTTATGCGATGGAGTTTCCCCACACTGAGTGGGTGGAGACTGAAGTTAGGCCAGCTTGG
CACTTGATGTAATTCTCCTTGGAATTTGCCCTTTTTGAGTTTGGATCTTGGTTCATTCTCAAGCCTCAGA
CAGTGGTTCAAAGTTTTTTTCTTCCATTTCAGGTGTCGTGAGGAATTAGCTTGGTACTAATACGACTCAC
TATAGGGAGACCCAAGCTGGCTAGGTAAGCTTGATCAACAAGTTTGTACAAAAAAGCAGGCTGGCGCCGG
AACCAATTCAGTCGACTGGATCCGGTACCGAGGAGATCTGCCGCCGCGATCGCCATGACATCGCGGAGAT
GGTTTCACCCAAATATCACTGGTGTGGAGGCAGAAAACCTACTGTTGACAAGAGGAGTTGATGGCAGTTT
TTTGGCAAGGCCTAGTAAAAGTAACCCTGGAGACTTCACACTTTCCGTTAGAAGAAATGGAGCTGTCACC
CACATCAAGATTCAGAACACTGGTGATTACTATGACCTGTATGGAGGGGAGAAATTTGCCACTTTGGCTG
AGTTGGTCCAGTATTACATGGAACATCACGGGCAATTAAAAGAGAAGAATGGAGATGTCATTGAGCTTAA
ATATCCTCTGAACTGTGCAGATCCTACCTCTGAAAGGTGGTTTCATGGACATCTCTCTGGGAAAGAAGCA
GAGAAATTATTAACTGAAAAAGGAAAACATGGTAGTTTTCTTGTACGAGAGAGCCAGAGCCACCCTGGAG
ATTTTGTTCTTTCTGTGCGCACTGGTGATGACAAAGGGGAGAGCAATGACGGCAAGTCTAAAGTGACCCA
TGTTATGATTCGCTGTCAGGAACTGAAATACGACGTTGGTGGAGGAGAACGGTTTGATTCTTTGACAGAT
CTTGTGGAACATTATAAGAAGAATCCTATGGTGGAAACATTGGGTACAGTACTACAACTCAAGCAGCCCC
TTAACACGACTCGTATAAATGCTGCTGAAATAGAAAGCAGAGTTCGAGAACTAAGCAAATTAGCTGAGAC
CACAGATAAAGTCAAACAAGGCTTTTGGGAAGAATTTGAGACACTACAACAACAGGAGTGCAAACTTCTC
TACAGCCGAAAAGAGGGTCAAAGGCAAGAAAACAAAAACAAAAATAGATATAAAAACATCCTGCCCTTTG
ATCATACCAGGGTTGTCCTACACGATGGTGATCCCAATGAGCCTGTTTCAGATTACATCAATGCAAATAT
CATCATGCCTGAATTTGAAACCAAGTGCAACAATTCAAAGCCCAAAAAGAGTTACATTGCCACACAAGGC
TGCCTGCAAAACACGGTGAATGACTTTTGGCGGATGGTGTTCCAAGAAAACTCCCGAGTGATTGTCATGA
CAACGAAAGAAGTGGAGAGAGGAAAGAGTAAATGTGTCAAATACTGGCCTGATGAGTATGCTCTAAAAGA
ATATGGCGTCATGCGTGTTAGGAACGTCAAAGAAAGCGCCGCTCATGACTATACGCTAAGAGAACTTAAA
CTTTCAAAGGTTGGACAAGGGAATACGGAGAGAACGGTCTGGCAATACCACTTTCGGACCTGGCCGGACC
ACGGCGTGCCCAGCGACCCTGGGGGCGTGCTGGACTTCCTGGAGGAGGTGCACCATAAGCAGGAGAGCAT
CATGGATGCAGGGCCGGTCGTGGTGCACTGCAGTGCTGGAATTGGCCGGACAGGGACGTTCATTGTGATT
GATATTCTTATTGACATCATCAGAGAGAAAGGTGTTGACTGCGATATTGACGTTCCCAAAACCATCCAGA
TGGTGCGGTCTCAGAGGTCAGGGATGGTCCAGACAGAAGCACAGTACCGATTTATCTATATGGCGGTCCA
GCATTATATTGAAACACTACAGCGCAGGATTGAAGAAGAGCAGAAAAGCAAGAGGAAAGGGCACGAATAT
ACAAATATTAAGTATTCTCTAGCGGACCAGACGAGTGGAGATCAGAGCCCTCTCCCGCCTTGTACTCCAA
CGCCACCCTGTGCAGAAATGAGAGAAGACAGTGCTAGAGTCTATGAAAACGTGGGCCTGATGCAACAGCA
GAAAAGCGGCCGCATGGTGAGCAAGGGCGAGGAGCTGTTCACCGGGGTGGTGCCCATCCTGGTCGAGCTG
GACGGCGACGTAAACGGCCACAAGTTCAGCGTCCGCGGCGAGGGCGAGGGCGATGCCACCAACGGCAAGC
TGACCCTGAAGTTCATCTGCACCACCGGCAAGCTGCCCGTGCCCTGGCCCACCCTCGTGACCACCTTCGG
CTACGGCGTGGCCTGCTTCAGCCGCTACCCCGACCACATGAAGCAGCACGACTTCTTCAAGTCCGCCATG
CCCGAAGGCTACGTCCAGGAGCGCACCATCTCTTTCAAGGACGACGGTACCTACAAGACCCGCGCCGAGG
TGAAGTTCGAGGGCGACACCCTGGTGAACCGCATCGAGCTGAAGGGCATCGACTTCAAGGAGGACGGCAA
CATCCTGGGGCACAAGCTGGAGTACAACTTCAACAGCCACAACGTCTATATCACGGCCGACAAGCAGAAG
AACGGCATCAAGGCTAACTTCAAGATCCGCCACAACGTTGAGGACGGCAGCGTGCAGCTCGCCGACCACT
ACCAGCAGAACACCCCCATCGGCGACGGCCCCGTGCTGCTGCCCGACAACCACTACCTGAGCCATCAGTC
CGCCCTGAGCAAAGACCCCAACGAGAAGCGCGATCACATGGTCCTGCTGGAGTTCGTGACCGCCGCCGGG
ATTACACATGGCATGGACGAGCTGTACAAGTAGTAAGATATCTAGACCCAGCTTTCTTGTACAAAGTGGT
TGATCTAGAGGGCCCGCGGTTCGAAGGTAAGCCTATCCCTAACCCTCTCCTCGGTCTCGATTCTACGCGT
ACCGGTCATCATCACCATCACCATTGAGTTTAAACCCGCTGATCAGCCTCGACTGTGCCTTCTAGTTGCC
AGCCATCTGTTGTTTGCCCCTCCCCCGTGCCTTCCTTGACCCTGGAAGGTGCCACTCCCACTGTCCTTTC
CTAATAAAATGAGGAAATTGCATCGCATTGTCTGAGTAGGTGTCATTCTATTCTGGGGGGTGGGGTGGGG
CAGGACAGCAAGGGGGAGGATTGGGAAGACAATAGCAGGCATGCTGGGGATGCGGTGGGCGCTATGGCTT
CTGAGGCGGAAAGAACCAGCTGGGGCTCTAGGGGGTATCCCC
[124 nt withheld, positions 4733-4856]
C
[91 nt withheld, positions 4858-4948]
A
[49 nt withheld, positions 4950-4998]
CCTTTGACGTTGGAGTCCACGTTCTTT
[37 nt withheld, positions 5026-5062]
ACCCTATCTCGGTCTATTCTTTTGATTTATAAGGGATTTTGCCGATTTCGGCCTATTGGTTAAAAAATGA
GCTGATTTAACAAAAATTTAACGCGAATTAATTCTGTGGAATGTGTGTCAGTTAGGGTGTGGAAAGTCCC
CAGGCTCCCCAGCAGGCAGAAGTATGCAAAGCATGCATCTCAATTAGTCAGCAACCAGGTGTGGAAAGTC
CCCAGGCTCCCCAGCAGGCAGAAGTATGCAAAGCATGCATCTCAATTAGTCAGCAACCATAGTCCCGCCC
CTAACTCCGCCCATCCCGCCCCTAACTCCGCCCAGTTCCGCCCATTCTCCGCCCCATGGCTGACTAATTT
TTTTTATTTATGCAGAGGCCGAGGCCGCCTCTGCCTCTGAGCTATTCCAGAAGTAGTGAGGAGGCTTTTT
TGGAGGCCTAGGCTTTTGCAAAAAGCTCCCGGGAGCTTGTATATCCATTTTCGGATCTGATCAGCACGTG
TTGACAATTAATCATCGGCATAGTATATCGGCATAGTATAATACGACAAGGTGAGGAACTAAACCATGGC
CAAGCCTTTGTCTCAAGAAGAATCCACCCTCATTGAAAGAGCAACGGCTACAATCAACAGCATCCCCATC
TCTGAAGACTACAGCGTCGCCAGCGCAGCTCTCTCTAGCGACGGCCGCATCTTCACTGGTGTCAATGTAT
ATCATTTTACTGGGGGACCTTGTGCAGAACTCGTGGTGCTGGGCACTGCTGCTGCTGCGGCAGCTGGCAA
CCTGACTTGTATCGTCGCGATCGGAAATGAGAACAGGGGCATCTTGAGCCCCTGCGGACGGTGCCGACAG
GTGCTTCTCGATCTGCATCCTGGGATCAAAGCCATAGTGAAGGACAGTGATGGACAGCCGACGGCAGTTG
GGATTCGTGAATTGCTGCCCTCTGGTTATGTGTGGGAGGGCTAAGCACTTCGTGGCCGAGGAGCAGGACT
GACACGTGCTACGAGATTTCGATTCCACCGCCGCCTTCTATGAAAGGTTGGGCTTCGGAATCGTTTTCCG
GGACGCCGGCTGGATGATCCTCCAGCGCGGGGATCTCATGCTGGAGTTCTTCGCCCACCCCAACTTGTTT
ATTGCAGCTTATAATGGTTACAAATAAAGCAATAGCATCACAAATTTCACAAATAAAGCATTTTTTTCAC
TGCATTCTAGTTGTGGTTTGTCCAAACTCATCAATGTATCTTATCATGTCTGTATACCGTCGACCTCTAG
CTAGAGCTTGGCGTAATCATGGTCATAGCTGTTTCCTGTGTGAAATTGTTATCCGCTCACAATTCCACAC
AACATACGAGCCGGAAGCATAAAGTGTAAAGCCTGGGGTGCCTAATGAGTGAGCTAACTCACATTAATTG
CGTTGCGCTCACTGCCCGCTTTCCAGTCGGGAAACCTGTCGTGCCAGCTGCATTAATGAATCGGCCAACG
CGCGGGGAGAGGCGGTTTGCGTATTGGGCGCTCTTCCGCTTCCTCGCTCACTGACTCGCTGCGCTCGGTC
GTTCGGCTGCGGCGAGCGGTATCAGCTCACTCAAAGGCGGTAATACGGTTATCCACAGAATCAGGGGATA
ACGCAGGAAAGAACATGTGAGCAAAAGGCCAGGAACCGTAAAAAGGCCGCGTTGCTGGCGTTTTTCCATA
GGCTCCGCCCCCCTGACGAGCATCACAAAAATCGACGCTCAAGTCAGAGGTGGCGAAACCCGACAGGACT
ATAAAGATACCAGGCGTTTCCCCCTGGAAGCTCCCTCGTGCGCTCTCCTGTTCCGACCCTGCCGCTTACC
GGATACCTGTCCGCCTTTCTCCCTTCGGGAAGCGTGGCGCTTTCTCATAGCTCACGCTGTAGGTATCTCA
GTTCGGTGTAGGTCGTTCGCTCCAAGCTGGGCTGTGTGCACGAACCCCCCGTTCAGCCCGACCGCTGCGC
CTTATCCGGTAACTATCGTCTTGAGTCCAACCCGGTAAGACACGACTTATCGCCACTGGCAGCAGCCACT
GGTAACAGGATTAGCAGAGCGAGGTATGTAGGCGGTGCTACAGAGTTCTTGAAGTGGTGGCCTAACTACG
GCTACACTAGAAGAACAGTATTTGGTATCTGCGCTCTGCTGAAGCCAGTTACCTTCGGAAAAAGAGTTGG
TAGCTCTTGATCCGGCAAACAAACCACCGCTGGTAGCGGTGGTTTTTTTGTTTGCAAGCAGCAGATTACG
CGCAGAAAAAAAGGATCTCAAGAAGATCCTTTGATCTTTTCTACGGGGTCTGACGCTCAGTGGAACGAAA
ACTCACGTTAAGGGATTTTGGTCATGAGATTATCAAAAAGGATCTTCACCTAGATCCTTTTAAATTAAAA
ATGAAGTTTTAAATCAATCTAAAGTATATATGAGTAAACTTGGTCTGACAGTTACCAATGCTTAATCAGT
GAGGCACCTATCTCAGCGATCTGTCTATTTCGTTCATCCATAGTTGCCTGACTCCCCGTCGTGTAGATAA
CTACGATACGGGAGGGCTTACCATCTGGCCCCAGTGCTGCAATGATACCGCGAGACCCACGCTCACCGGC
TCCAGATTTATCAGCAATAAACCAGCCAGCCGGAAGGGCCGAGCGCAGAAGTGGTCCTGCAACTTTATCC
GCCTCCATCCAGTCTATTAATTGTTGCCGGGAAGCTAGAGTAAGTAGTTCGCCAGTTAATAGTTTGCGCA
ACGTTGTTGCCATTGCTACAGGCATCGTGGTGTCACGCTCGTCGTTTGGTATGGCTTCATTCAGCTCCGG
TTCCCAACGATCAAGGCGAGTTACATGATCCCCCATGTTGTGCAAAAAAGCGGTTAGCTCCTTCGGTCCT
CCGATCGTTGTCAGAAGTAAGTTGGCCGCAGTGTTATCACTCATGGTTATGGCAGCACTGCATAATTCTC
TTACTGTCATGCCATCCGTAAGATGCTTTTCTGTGACTGGTGAGTACTCAACCAAGTCATTCTGAGAATA
GTGTATGCGGCGACCGAGTTGCTCTTGCCCGGCGTCAATACGGGATAATACCGCGCCACATAGCAGAACT
TTAAAAGTGCTCATCATTGGAAAACGTTCTTCGGGGCGAAAACTCTCAAGGATCTTACCGCTGTTGAGAT
CCAGTTCGATGTAACCCACTCGTGCACCCAACTGATCTTCAGCATCTTTTACTTTCACCAGCGTTTCTGG
GTGAGCAAAAACAGGAAGGCAAAATGCCGCAAAAAAGGGAATAAGGGCGACACGGAAATGTTGAATACTC
ATACTCTTCCTTTTTC
Features (pLannotate 1.2.2; 26 found; start..end, strand, type, name):
    150..202     -  misc_feature   bom (fragment): basis of mobility region from pBR322
    357..375     +  enhancer       CMV enhancer (fragment): human cytomegalovirus immediate early enhancer
    400..466     +  CDS            small t antigen (fragment): SV40 (simian virus 40) small t antigen
    473..1651    +  promoter       EF-1α promoter: strong constitutive promoter for human elongation factor EF-1α
   1668..1686    +  promoter       T7 promoter: promoter for bacteriophage T7 RNA polymerase
   1718..1742    +  protein_bind   attB1: mutant version of attB; recombination site for the Gateway® BP reaction BP Clonase™
   1805..3583    +  CDS            PTPN11: PTN11_HUMAN - Also known as PTP2C, SHPTP2. Experimental evidence at protein level: Swiss-Prot protein existence level 1. Acts downstream of various receptor and cytoplasmic protein tyrosine kinases to participate in the signal transduction from the cell surface to the nucleus (PubMed:10655584, PubMed:18559669, PubMed:18829466, PubMed:26742426, PubMed:28074573). Positively regulates MAPK signal transduction pathway (PubMed:28074573). Dephosphorylates GAB1, ARHGAP35 and EGFR (PubMed:28074573). Dephosphorylates ROCK2 at 'Tyr-722' resulting in stimulation of its RhoA binding activity (PubMed:18559
   3584..4300    +  CDS            Clover: Clover is a basic (constitutively fluorescent) green/yellow fluorescent protein published in 2012, derived from Aequorea victoria. It is reported to be a rapidly-maturing weak dimer with high acid sensitivity.
   4316..4340    -  protein_bind   attB2: mutant version of attB; recombination site for the Gateway® BP reaction BP Clonase™
   4366..4407    +  CDS            V5 tag: epitope tag from simian virus 5
   4463..4670    +  polyA_signal   bGH poly(A) signal: bovine growth hormone polyadenylation signal
   4691..4712    +  promoter       SV40 promoter (fragment): SV40 enhancer and early promoter
   4733..5161    +  rep_origin     f1 ori (sequence partly withheld): f1 bacteriophage origin of replication; arrow indicates direction of (+) strand synthesis
   5175..5504    +  promoter       SV40 promoter: SV40 enhancer and early promoter
   5552..5599    +  promoter       EM7 promoter: synthetic bacterial promoter&nbsp
   5618..6016    +  CDS            BSD: blasticidin S deaminase; Aspergillus terreus BSD; confers resistance to blasticidin
   6017..6044    +  CDS            BleoR (fragment): antibiotic-binding protein; Sh ble from Streptoalloteichus hindustanus; confers resistance to bleomycin, phleomycin, and Zeocin™
   6054..6179    +  CDS            ble (fragment): BLE_KLEPN - Experimental evidence at protein level: Swiss-Prot protein existence level 1. Binding protein with a strong affinity to the bleomycin family of antibiotics. Binds to CL990; an antimitotic-antibiotic compound. From Klebsiella pneumoniae.
   6174..6295    +  polyA_signal   SV40 poly(A) signal: SV40 polyadenylation signal
   6368..6384    -  protein_bind   lac operator: The lac repressor binds to the lac operator to inhibit transcription in E. coli. This inhibition can be relieved by adding lactose or isopropyl-β-D-thiogalactopyranoside (IPTG). lac repressor encoded by lacI
   6392..6422    -  promoter       lac promoter: promoter for the E. coli lac operon
   6437..6458    -  protein_bind   CAP binding site: CAP binding activates transcription in the presence of cAMP. E. coli catabolite activator protein
   6471..6563    -  CDS            lacI (fragment): lac repressor; lacI; The lac repressor binds to the lac operator to inhibit transcription in E. coli. This inhibition can be relieved by adding lactose or isopropyl-β-D-thiogalactopyranoside (IPTG).
   6735..7323    -  rep_origin     ori: high-copy-number ColE1/pMB1/pBR322/pUC origin of replication
   7494..8354    -  CDS            AmpR: β-lactamase; bla; confers resistance to ampicillin, carbenicillin, and related antibiotics
   8355..91      -  promoter       AmpR promoter (across the origin): bla
