[The description below was written by a language model from this plasmid's Addgene catalogue record and pLannotate feature annotations shown in this document.]
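Description:
pEF.DEST51-PTPN11-Clover is a mammalian expression plasmid of about 8.4 kb, built by Gateway recombination into the pEF-DEST51 destination backbone, for constitutive production of human PTPN11 (the tyrosine phosphatase Shp2) fused at its C terminus to the green/yellow fluorescent protein Clover. It is propagated in E. coli through a high-copy ColE1/pUC-type origin with ampicillin selection from the bla gene. An f1 origin is also present. For selection in mammalian cells it carries a blasticidin S deaminase (BSD) cassette driven by tandem SV40 early and EM7 promoters and terminated by an SV40 polyadenylation signal. This arrangement allows the marker to be expressed in both mammalian and bacterial hosts.

The expression unit begins with the human EF-1α promoter, followed by a T7 promoter. The PTPN11 coding sequence runs directly into the Clover coding sequence, and the pair is flanked by the attB1 and attB2 sites left by the Gateway reaction. The catalogued insert size of roughly 2.5 kb corresponds to the two open reading frames together. Downstream of attB2 lie the backbone's V5 epitope sequence and the bovine growth hormone polyadenylation signal. The record lists only Clover as a tag and does not state whether the V5 tag is read through in frame. Several short annotated fragments (CMV enhancer, small t antigen, BleoR/ble, lacI) appear to be partial matches to backbone sequence rather than functional elements.

The construct is intended for transient or blasticidin-selected expression of fluorescent Shp2, allowing the protein to be visualised in mammalian cells. The associated study concerns regulation of integrin β1 phosphorylation during breast cancer cell invasion.
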