Addgene plasmid #215525: pEF.DEST51-PTPN11-Clover
Purpose: Expression vector with clover-tagged Shp2
Depositing lab: Johanna Ivaska. Depositing organization: Turku Bioscience Centre. Publication: Dynamic regulation of integrin beta1 phosphorylation supports invasion of breast cancer cells. Conway JRW, Joshi O, Kaivola J, Follain G, Gounis M, Kuhl D, Ivaska J. Nat Cell Biol. 2025 May 26. doi: 10.1038/s41556-025-01663-4. PubMed 40419795.
Backbone
  Vector backbone: pEF-DEST51
  Backbone manufacturer: Thermo Fisher Scientific Inc.
  Total vector size (bp): 8382
  Vector type: Mammalian Expression
  Selectable markers: Blasticidin
Growth in bacteria
  Bacterial resistance: Ampicillin, 100 μg/mL
  Growth temperature: 37°C
  Growth strain: DH5alpha
  Copy number: High Copy
Gene/Insert
  Gene/Insert name: PTPN11 (alt name: Shp2)
  Species: H. sapiens (human)
  Insert size (bp): 2496
  GenBank ID: NM_002834.5
  Entrez Gene: PTPN11 (a.k.a. BPTP3, CFC, JMML, METCDS, NS1, PTP-1D, PTP2C, SH-PTP2, SH-PTP3, SHP2)
  Promoter: EF1a
  Tag / fusion protein: Clover (C terminal on insert)
  Cloning method: Gateway Cloning
  Sequencing primers: 5′ EF1a_F; 3′ BGH_R
Terms and licenses: Academic/Nonprofit Terms; Industry Terms
How to cite: pEF.DEST51-PTPN11-Clover was a gift from Johanna Ivaska (Addgene plasmid # 215525 ; http://n2t.net/addgene:215525 ; RRID:Addgene_215525)
